Addgene plasmid #134839: pAK_lentiguide_DR30_Puro
Purpose: Lentiviral expression CasRx guideRNA
Depositing lab: Michael Yaffe. Depositing organization: Massachusetts Institute of Technology.
Backbone
  Vector backbone: lentiguide-Puro
  Backbone manufacturer: Zhang Lab
  Vector type: Mammalian Expression, Lentiviral, CRISPR
  Selectable markers: Puromycin
Growth in bacteria
  Bacterial resistance: Ampicillin, 100 μg/mL
  Growth temperature: 37°C
  Growth strain: NEB Stable
  Copy number: High Copy
Gene/Insert
  Gene/Insert name: CasRx guideRNA backbone
  gRNA/shRNA sequence: empty
  Promoter: hU6
  Cloning method: Gibson Cloning
  Sequencing primers: 5′ GAGGGCCTATTTCCCATGATTCC
Resource information
  A portion of this plasmid was derived from a plasmid made by: Patrick Hsu Lab
Terms and licenses: Academic/Nonprofit Terms; Industry Terms: Not Available to Industry
Depositor comments: Insert gRNA with BsmBI digestion
How to cite: pAK_lentiguide_DR30_Puro was a gift from Michael Yaffe (Addgene plasmid # 134839 ; http://n2t.net/addgene:134839 ; RRID:Addgene_134839)
