[The description below was written by a language model from this plasmid's Addgene catalogue record and pLannotate feature annotations shown in this document.]
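Description:
pAK_lentiguide_DR30_Puro is a third-generation-style, self-inactivating HIV-1 lentiviral vector built on the lentiGuide-Puro backbone and adapted to express guide RNAs for CasRx (RfxCas13d), the RNA-targeting CRISPR effector. It is propagated in E. coli as a high-copy plasmid through a ColE1/pUC-type origin with ampicillin selection (AmpR), and also carries an f1 origin and remnants of a lac/T7/T3 cloning-vector region. The viral portion comprises an RSV promoter fused to a truncated 5' LTR, the Ψ packaging signal with a partial gag sequence, the RRE for Rev-dependent nuclear export of the genomic RNA, a cPPT/CTS, WPRE and a ΔU3 3' LTR, followed by an SV40 poly(A) signal and SV40 origin outside the provirus. The viral proteins needed for packaging are not encoded on the plasmid and must come from elsewhere.

The payload has two parts. A human U6 RNA polymerase III promoter drives the guide cassette, which consists of the processed 30-nucleotide RfxCas13d direct repeat (DR30) placed 5' of the spacer position, as Cas13d guides require. The record lists the guide sequence as empty, so this is a cloning backbone into which a spacer is inserted at BsmBI sites. Downstream, an EF-1α core promoter with its intron A expresses puromycin N-acetyltransferase, allowing selection of transduced mammalian cells with puromycin. The plasmid does not encode CasRx itself, so the effector must be provided separately. It is suited to stable delivery of individual CasRx guides for transcript knockdown in mammalian cells.
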