Features (pLannotate 1.2.2; 29 found; start..end, strand, type, name):
     28..239     +  promoter       EF-1α core promoter: core promoter for human elongation factor EF-1α
    240..1178    +  intron         EF-1α intron A: intron upstream of the start codon of human EF-1α
   1200..1799    +  CDS            PuroR (fragment): puromycin N-acetyltransferase; pac from Streptomyces; confers resistance to puromycin
   1815..2403    +  misc_feature   WPRE: woodchuck hepatitis virus posttranscriptional regulatory element
   2454..2473    +  misc_feature   cPPT/CTS (fragment): central polypurine tract and central termination sequence of HIV-1
   2475..2708    +  LTR            3' LTR (ΔU3): self-inactivating 3' long terminal repeat (LTR) from HIV-1
   2786..2907    +  polyA_signal   SV40 poly(A) signal: SV40 polyadenylation signal
   2947..3082    +  rep_origin     SV40 ori: SV40 origin of replication
   3103..3121    -  promoter       T7 promoter: promoter for bacteriophage T7 RNA polymerase
   3129..3284    +  CDS            lacZα (fragment): LacZα fragment of β-galactosidase; lacZ fragment
   3289..3717    +  rep_origin     f1 ori (sequence partly withheld): f1 bacteriophage origin of replication; arrow indicates direction of (+) strand synthesis
   3770..3874    +  promoter       AmpR promoter: bla
   3875..4735    +  CDS            AmpR: β-lactamase; bla; confers resistance to ampicillin, carbenicillin, and related antibiotics
   4906..5494    +  rep_origin     ori: high-copy-number ColE1/pMB1/pBR322/pUC origin of replication
   5677..5769    +  CDS            lacI (fragment): lac repressor; lacI; The lac repressor binds to the lac operator to inhibit transcription in E. coli. This inhibition can be relieved by adding lactose or isopropyl-β-D-thiogalactopyranoside (IPTG).
   5782..5803    +  protein_bind   CAP binding site: CAP binding activates transcription in the presence of cAMP. E. coli catabolite activator protein
   5818..5848    +  promoter       lac promoter: promoter for the E. coli lac operon
   5856..5872    +  protein_bind   lac operator: The lac repressor binds to the lac operator to inhibit transcription in E. coli. This inhibition can be relieved by adding lactose or isopropyl-β-D-thiogalactopyranoside (IPTG). lac repressor encoded by lacI
   5917..5935    +  promoter       T3 promoter: promoter for bacteriophage T3 RNA polymerase
   5963..6189    +  promoter       RSV promoter: Rous sarcoma virus enhancer/promoter
   6190..6370    +  LTR            5' LTR (truncated): truncated 5' long terminal repeat (LTR) from HIV-1
   6417..6542    +  misc_feature   HIV-1 Ψ: packaging signal of human immunodeficiency virus type 1
   6526..6889    +  CDS            HIV-1 gag (fragment): gag protein from human immunodeficiency virus 1; gag
   7035..7268    +  misc_feature   RRE: The Rev response element (RRE) of HIV-1 allows for Rev-dependent mRNA export from the nucleus to the cytoplasm.
   7645..7671    +  CDS            Rev (fragment): human immunodeficiency virus 1 (HIV-1) Rev protein; rev; enhances nuclear export of unspliced and incompletely spliced viral mRNAs
   7675..7915    +  promoter       U6 promoter: RNA polymerase III promoter for human U6 snRNA
   7925..7954    +  misc_RNA       RfxCas13d DR30: 5' processed 30-base direct repeat for an RfxCas13d gRNA (Konermann et al., 2018)
   8029..8146    +  misc_feature   cPPT/CTS: central polypurine tract and central termination sequence of HIV-1
   8212..2       +  CDS            small t antigen (fragment) (across the origin): SV40 (simian virus 40) small t antigen
>Addgene plasmid #134839 | pAK_lentiguide_DR30_Puro | addgene full sequence | sequence record 265965 | Addgene NGS Result
TGGGAATTGGCTCCGGTGCCCGTCAGTGGGCAGAGCGCACATCGCCCACAGTCCCCGAGAAGTTGGGGGG
AGGGGTCGGCAATTGATCCGGTGCCTAGAGAAGGTGGCGCGGGGTAAACTGGGAAAGTGATGTCGTGTAC
TGGCTCCGCCTTTTTCCCGAGGGTGGGGGAGAACCGTATATAAGTGCAGTAGTCGCCGTGAACGTTCTTT
TTCGCAACGGGTTTGCCGCCAGAACACAGGTAAGTGCCGTGTGTGGTTCCCGCGGGCCTGGCCTCTTTAC
GGGTTATGGCCCTTGCGTGCCTTGAATTACTTCCACCTGGCTGCAGTACGTGATTCTTGATCCCGAGCTT
CGGGTTGGAAGTGGGTGGGAGAGTTCGAGGCCTTGCGCTTAAGGAGCCCCTTCGCCTCGTGCTTGAGTTG
AGGCCTGGCCTGGGCGCTGGGGCCGCCGCGTGCGAATCTGGTGGCACCTTCGCGCCTGTCTCGCTGCTTT
CGATAAGTCTCTAGCCATTTAAAATTTTTGATGACCTGCTGCGACGCTTTTTTTCTGGCAAGATAGTCTT
GTAAATGCGGGCCAAGATCTGCACACTGGTATTTCGGTTTTTGGGGCCGCGGGCGGCGACGGGGCCCGTG
CGTCCCAGCGCACATGTTCGGCGAGGCGGGGCCTGCGAGCGCGGCCACCGAGAATCGGACGGGGGTAGTC
TCAAGCTGGCCGGCCTGCTCTGGTGCCTGGCCTCGCGCCGCCGTGTATCGCCCCGCCCTGGGCGGCAAGG
CTGGCCCGGTCGGCACCAGTTGCGTGAGCGGAAAGATGGCCGCTTCCCGGCCCTGCTGCAGGGAGCTCAA
AATGGAGGACGCGGCGCTCGGGAGAGCGGGCGGGTGAGTCACCCACACAAAGGAAAAGGGCCTTTCCGTC
CTCAGCCGTCGCTTCATGTGACTCCACGGAGTACCGGGCGCCGTCCAGGCACCTCGATTAGTTCTCGAGC
TTTTGGAGTACGTCGTCTTTAGGTTGGGGGGAGGGGTTTTATGCGATGGAGTTTCCCCACACTGAGTGGG
TGGAGACTGAAGTTAGGCCAGCTTGGCACTTGATGTAATTCTCCTTGGAATTTGCCCTTTTTGAGTTTGG
ATCTTGGTTCATTCTCAAGCCTCAGACAGTGGTTCAAAGTTTTTTTCTTCCATTTCAGGTGTCGTGACGT
ACGGCCACCATGACCGAGTACAAGCCCACGGTGCGCCTCGCCACCCGCGACGACGTCCCCAGGGCCGTAC
GCACCCTCGCCGCCGCGTTCGCCGACTACCCCGCCACGCGCCACACCGTCGATCCGGACCGCCACATCGA
GCGGGTCACCGAGCTGCAAGAACTCTTCCTCACGCGCGTCGGGCTCGACATCGGCAAGGTGTGGGTCGCG
GACGACGGCGCCGCCGTGGCGGTCTGGACCACGCCGGAGAGCGTCGAAGCGGGGGCGGTGTTCGCCGAGA
TCGGCCCGCGCATGGCCGAGTTGAGCGGTTCCCGGCTGGCCGCGCAGCAACAGATGGAAGGCCTCCTGGC
GCCGCACCGGCCCAAGGAGCCCGCGTGGTTCCTGGCCACCGTCGGAGTCTCGCCCGACCACCAGGGCAAG
GGTCTGGGCAGCGCCGTCGTGCTCCCCGGAGTGGAGGCGGCCGAGCGCGCCGGGGTGCCCGCCTTCCTGG
AGACCTCCGCGCCCCGCAACCTCCCCTTCTACGAGCGGCTCGGCTTCACCGTCACCGCCGACGTCGAGGT
GCCCGAAGGACCGCGCACCTGGTGCATGACCCGCAAGCCCGGTGCCTGAACGCGTTAAGTCGACAATCAA
CCTCTGGATTACAAAATTTGTGAAAGATTGACTGGTATTCTTAACTATGTTGCTCCTTTTACGCTATGTG
GATACGCTGCTTTAATGCCTTTGTATCATGCTATTGCTTCCCGTATGGCTTTCATTTTCTCCTCCTTGTA
TAAATCCTGGTTGCTGTCTCTTTATGAGGAGTTGTGGCCCGTTGTCAGGCAACGTGGCGTGGTGTGCACT
GTGTTTGCTGACGCAACCCCCACTGGTTGGGGCATTGCCACCACCTGTCAGCTCCTTTCCGGGACTTTCG
CTTTCCCCCTCCCTATTGCCACGGCGGAACTCATCGCCGCCTGCCTTGCCCGCTGCTGGACAGGGGCTCG
GCTGTTGGGCACTGACAATTCCGTGGTGTTGTCGGGGAAATCATCGTCCTTTCCTTGGCTGCTCGCCTGT
GTTGCCACCTGGATTCTGCGCGGGACGTCCTTCTGCTACGTCCCTTCGGCCCTCAATCCAGCGGACCTTC
CTTCCCGCGGCCTGCTGCCGGCTCTGCGGCCTCTTCCGCGTCTTCGCCTTCGCCCTCAGACGAGTCGGAT
CTCCCTTTGGGCCGCCTCCCCGCGTCGACTTTAAGACCAATGACTTACAAGGCAGCTGTAGATCTTAGCC
ACTTTTTAAAAGAAAAGGGGGGACTGGAAGGGCTAATTCACTCCCAACGAAGACAAGATCTGCTTTTTGC
TTGTACTGGGTCTCTCTGGTTAGACCAGATCTGAGCCTGGGAGCTCTCTGGCTAACTAGGGAACCCACTG
CTTAAGCCTCAATAAAGCTTGCCTTGAGTGCTTCAAGTAGTGTGTGCCCGTCTGTTGTGTGACTCTGGTA
ACTAGAGATCCCTCAGACCCTTTTAGTCAGTGTGGAAAATCTCTAGCAGTACGTATAGTAGTTCATGTCA
TCTTATTATTCAGTATTTATAACTTGCAAAGAAATGAATATCAGAGAGTGAGAGGAACTTGTTTATTGCA
GCTTATAATGGTTACAAATAAAGCAATAGCATCACAAATTTCACAAATAAAGCATTTTTTTCACTGCATT
CTAGTTGTGGTTTGTCCAAACTCATCAATGTATCTTATCATGTCTGGCTCTAGCTATCCCGCCCCTAACT
CCGCCCATCCCGCCCCTAACTCCGCCCAGTTCCGCCCATTCTCCGCCCCATGGCTGACTAATTTTTTTTA
TTTATGCAGAGGCCGAGGCCGCCTCGGCCTCTGAGCTATTCCAGAAGTAGTGAGGAGGCTTTTTTGGAGG
CCTAGGGACGTACCCAATTCGCCCTATAGTGAGTCGTATTACGCGCGCTCACTGGCCGTCGTTTTACAAC
GTCGTGACTGGGAAAACCCTGGCGTTACCCAACTTAATCGCCTTGCAGCACATCCCCCTTTCGCCAGCTG
GCGTAATAGCGAAGAGGCCCGCACCGATCGCCCTTCCCAACAGTTGCGCAGCCTGAATGGCGAATGGG
[124 nt withheld, positions 3289-3412]
C
[91 nt withheld, positions 3414-3504]
A
[49 nt withheld, positions 3506-3554]
CCTTTGACGTTGGAGTCCACGTTCTTT
[37 nt withheld, positions 3582-3618]
ACCCTATCTCGGTCTATTCTTTTGATTTATAAGGGATTTTGCCGATTTCGGCCTATTGGTTAAAAAATGA
GCTGATTTAACAAAAATTTAACGCGAATTTTAACAAAATATTAACGCTTACAATTTAGGTGGCACTTTTC
GGGGAAATGTGCGCGGAACCCCTATTTGTTTATTTTTCTAAATACATTCAAATATGTATCCGCTCATGAG
ACAATAACCCTGATAAATGCTTCAATAATATTGAAAAAGGAAGAGTATGAGTATTCAACATTTCCGTGTC
GCCCTTATTCCCTTTTTTGCGGCATTTTGCCTTCCTGTTTTTGCTCACCCAGAAACGCTGGTGAAAGTAA
AAGATGCTGAAGATCAGTTGGGTGCACGAGTGGGTTACATCGAACTGGATCTCAACAGCGGTAAGATCCT
TGAGAGTTTTCGCCCCGAAGAACGTTTTCCAATGATGAGCACTTTTAAAGTTCTGCTATGTGGCGCGGTA
TTATCCCGTATTGACGCCGGGCAAGAGCAACTCGGTCGCCGCATACACTATTCTCAGAATGACTTGGTTG
AGTACTCACCAGTCACAGAAAAGCATCTTACGGATGGCATGACAGTAAGAGAATTATGCAGTGCTGCCAT
AACCATGAGTGATAACACTGCGGCCAACTTACTTCTGACAACGATCGGAGGACCGAAGGAGCTAACCGCT
TTTTTGCACAACATGGGGGATCATGTAACTCGCCTTGATCGTTGGGAACCGGAGCTGAATGAAGCCATAC
CAAACGACGAGCGTGACACCACGATGCCTGTAGCAATGGCAACAACGTTGCGCAAACTATTAACTGGCGA
ACTACTTACTCTAGCTTCCCGGCAACAATTAATAGACTGGATGGAGGCGGATAAAGTTGCAGGACCACTT
CTGCGCTCGGCCCTTCCGGCTGGCTGGTTTATTGCTGATAAATCTGGAGCCGGTGAGCGTGGGTCTCGCG
GTATCATTGCAGCACTGGGGCCAGATGGTAAGCCCTCCCGTATCGTAGTTATCTACACGACGGGGAGTCA
GGCAACTATGGATGAACGAAATAGACAGATCGCTGAGATAGGTGCCTCACTGATTAAGCATTGGTAACTG
TCAGACCAAGTTTACTCATATATACTTTAGATTGATTTAAAACTTCATTTTTAATTTAAAAGGATCTAGG
TGAAGATCCTTTTTGATAATCTCATGACCAAAATCCCTTAACGTGAGTTTTCGTTCCACTGAGCGTCAGA
CCCCGTAGAAAAGATCAAAGGATCTTCTTGAGATCCTTTTTTTCTGCGCGTAATCTGCTGCTTGCAAACA
AAAAAACCACCGCTACCAGCGGTGGTTTGTTTGCCGGATCAAGAGCTACCAACTCTTTTTCCGAAGGTAA
CTGGCTTCAGCAGAGCGCAGATACCAAATACTGTTCTTCTAGTGTAGCCGTAGTTAGGCCACCACTTCAA
GAACTCTGTAGCACCGCCTACATACCTCGCTCTGCTAATCCTGTTACCAGTGGCTGCTGCCAGTGGCGAT
AAGTCGTGTCTTACCGGGTTGGACTCAAGACGATAGTTACCGGATAAGGCGCAGCGGTCGGGCTGAACGG
GGGGTTCGTGCACACAGCCCAGCTTGGAGCGAACGACCTACACCGAACTGAGATACCTACAGCGTGAGCT
ATGAGAAAGCGCCACGCTTCCCGAAGGGAGAAAGGCGGACAGGTATCCGGTAAGCGGCAGGGTCGGAACA
GGAGAGCGCACGAGGGAGCTTCCAGGGGGAAACGCCTGGTATCTTTATAGTCCTGTCGGGTTTCGCCACC
TCTGACTTGAGCGTCGATTTTTGTGATGCTCGTCAGGGGGGCGGAGCCTATGGAAAAACGCCAGCAACGC
GGCCTTTTTACGGTTCCTGGCCTTTTGCTGGCCTTTTGCTCACATGTTCTTTCCTGCGTTATCCCCTGAT
TCTGTGGATAACCGTATTACCGCCTTTGAGTGAGCTGATACCGCTCGCCGCAGCCGAACGACCGAGCGCA
GCGAGTCAGTGAGCGAGGAAGCGGAAGAGCGCCCAATACGCAAACCGCCTCTCCCCGCGCGTTGGCCGAT
TCATTAATGCAGCTGGCACGACAGGTTTCCCGACTGGAAAGCGGGCAGTGAGCGCAACGCAATTAATGTG
AGTTAGCTCACTCATTAGGCACCCCAGGCTTTACACTTTATGCTTCCGGCTCGTATGTTGTGTGGAATTG
TGAGCGGATAACAATTTCACACAGGAAACAGCTATGACCATGATTACGCCAAGCGCGCAATTAACCCTCA
CTAAAGGGAACAAAAGCTGGAGCTGCAAGCTTAATGTAGTCTTATGCAATACTCTTGTAGTCTTGCAACA
TGGTAACGATGAGTTAGCAACATGCCTTACAAGGAGAGAAAAAGCACCGTGCATGCCGATTGGTGGAAGT
AAGGTGGTACGATCGTGCCTTATTAGGAAGGCAACAGACGGGTCTGACATGGATTGGACGAACCACTGAA
TTGCCGCATTGCAGAGATATTGTATTTAAGTGCCTAGCTCGATACATAAACGGGTCTCTCTGGTTAGACC
AGATCTGAGCCTGGGAGCTCTCTGGCTAACTAGGGAACCCACTGCTTAAGCCTCAATAAAGCTTGCCTTG
AGTGCTTCAAGTAGTGTGTGCCCGTCTGTTGTGTGACTCTGGTAACTAGAGATCCCTCAGACCCTTTTAG
TCAGTGTGGAAAATCTCTAGCAGTGGCGCCCGAACAGGGACTTGAAAGCGAAAGGGAAACCAGAGGAGCT
CTCTCGACGCAGGACTCGGCTTGCTGAAGCGCGCACGGCAAGAGGCGAGGGGCGGCGACTGGTGAGTACG
CCAAAAATTTTGACTAGCGGAGGCTAGAAGGAGAGAGATGGGTGCGAGAGCGTCAGTATTAAGCGGGGGA
GAATTAGATCGCGATGGGAAAAAATTCGGTTAAGGCCAGGGGGAAAGAAAAAATATAAATTAAAACATAT
AGTATGGGCAAGCAGGGAGCTAGAACGATTCGCAGTTAATCCTGGCCTGTTAGAAACATCAGAAGGCTGT
AGACAAATACTGGGACAGCTACAACCATCCCTTCAGACAGGATCAGAAGAACTTAGATCATTATATAATA
CAGTAGCAACCCTCTATTGTGTGCATCAAAGGATAGAGATAAAAGACACCAAGGAAGCTTTAGACAAGAT
AGAGGAAGAGCAAAACAAAAGTAAGACCACCGCACAGCAAGCGGCCGCTGATCTTCAGACCTGGAGGAGG
AGATATGAGGGACAATTGGAGAAGTGAATTATATAAATATAAAGTAGTAAAAATTGAACCATTAGGAGTA
GCACCCACCAAGGCAAAGAGAAGAGTGGTGCAGAGAGAAAAAAGAGCAGTGGGAATAGGAGCTTTGTTCC
TTGGGTTCTTGGGAGCAGCAGGAAGCACTATGGGCGCAGCGTCAATGACGCTGACGGTACAGGCCAGACA
ATTATTGTCTGGTATAGTGCAGCAGCAGAACAATTTGCTGAGGGCTATTGAGGCGCAACAGCATCTGTTG
CAACTCACAGTCTGGGGCATCAAGCAGCTCCAGGCAAGAATCCTGGCTGTGGAAAGATACCTAAAGGATC
AACAGCTCCTGGGGATTTGGGGTTGCTCTGGAAAACTCATTTGCACCACTGCTGTGCCTTGGAATGCTAG
TTGGAGTAATAAATCTCTGGAACAGATTTGGAATCACACGACCTGGATGGAGTGGGACAGAGAAATTAAC
AATTACACAAGCTTAATACACTCCTTAATTGAAGAATCGCAAAACCAGCAAGAAAAGAATGAACAAGAAT
TATTGGAATTAGATAAATGGGCAAGTTTGTGGAATTGGTTTAACATAACAAATTGGCTGTGGTATATAAA
ATTATTCATAATGATAGTAGGAGGCTTGGTAGGTTTAAGAATAGTTTTTGCTGTACTTTCTATAGTGAAT
AGAGTTAGGCAGGGATATTCACCATTATCGTTTCAGACCCACCTCCCAACCCCGAGGGGACCCAGAGAGG
GCCTATTTCCCATGATTCCTTCATATTTGCATATACGATACAAGGCTGTTAGAGAGATAATTAGAATTAA
TTTGACTGTAAACACAAAGATATTAGTACAAAATACGTGACGTAGAAAGTAATAATTTCTTGGGTAGTTT
GCAGTTTTAAAATTATGTTTTAAAATGGACTATCATATGCTTACCGTAACTTGAAAGTATTTCGATTTCT
TGGCTTTATATATCTTGTGGAAAGGACGAAACACCGAACCCCTACCAACTGGTCGGGGTTTGAAACGGAG
ACGGTTGTACGTCTCTTTTTTAAGCTTGGCGTAACTAGATCTTGAGACAAATGGCAGTATTCATCCACAA
TTTTAAAAGAAAAGGGGGGATTGGGGGGTACAGTGCAGGGGAAAGAATAGTAGACATAATAGCAACAGAC
ATACAAACTAAAGAATTACAAAAACAAATTACAAAAATTCAAAATTTTCGGGTTTATTACAGGGACAGCA
GAGATCCACTTTGGCGCCGGCTCGAGGGGGCCCGGGTGCAAAGATGGATAAAGTTTTAAACAGAGAGGAA
TCTTTGCAGCTAATGGACCTTCTAGGTCTTGAAAGGAG
